Addgene plasmid #154958: pET22-Strep-TEV-Nsp10
Purpose: Expresses Nsp10 from SARS-CoV-2 with a N-terminal TEV-protease cleavable Strep tag in E. coli
Depositing lab: Justin Kollman. Depositing organization: University of Washington.
Backbone
  Vector backbone: pET22
  Backbone size w/o insert (bp): 5367
  Total vector size (bp): 5835
  Vector type: Bacterial Expression
Growth in bacteria
  Bacterial resistance: Ampicillin, 100 μg/mL
  Growth temperature: 37°C
  Growth strain: DH5alpha
  Copy number: High Copy
Gene/Insert
  Gene/Insert name: Strep-TEV-Nsp10 (alt name: Non-structural protein 10)
  Species: SARS-CoV-2
  Insert size (bp): 468
  GenBank ID: MN985325
  Entrez Gene: ORF1ab (a.k.a. GU280_gp01)
  Promoter: T7 Promoter
  Tag / fusion protein: Strep-TEV (N terminal on insert)
  Cloning method: Restriction Enzyme; 5′ cloning site NdeI (not destroyed); 3′ cloning site XhoI (not destroyed)
  Sequencing primers: 5′ T7 Promoter; 3′ T7 Terminator
Resource information
  A portion of this plasmid was derived from a plasmid made by: Gene was PCR amplified from the relevant plasmid described in Gordon et al, Nature (2020); doi: 10.1038/s41586-020-2286-9
Terms and licenses: Academic/Nonprofit Terms; Industry Terms
How to cite: pET22-Strep-TEV-Nsp10 was a gift from Justin Kollman (Addgene plasmid # 154958 ; http://n2t.net/addgene:154958 ; RRID:Addgene_154958)
