[The description below was written by a language model from this plasmid's Addgene catalogue record and pLannotate feature annotations shown in this document.]
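Description:
pET22-Strep-TEV-Nsp10 is a bacterial expression plasmid built on the pET22 backbone for producing SARS-CoV-2 non-structural protein 10 (Nsp10) in E. coli. It is propagated through a ColE1/pMB1-type origin and selected with ampicillin via the β-lactamase gene. The catalogue lists it as high copy, although the feature table also annotates the pBR322-derived rop gene and bom region, which are typical of pET vectors and usually associated with copy-number moderation. An f1 origin is present as well, along with short remnants of the tetracycline resistance gene that are non-functional backbone leftovers.

The insert, about 470 bp, was cloned between NdeI and XhoI and encodes Nsp10 (a fragment of the ORF1ab polyprotein) preceded by an N-terminal Strep tag and a TEV protease recognition site, so the affinity tag can be removed after purification. Transcription is driven by a T7 promoter followed by a lac operator, with the T7 gene 10 ribosome binding site upstream and a T7 terminator downstream. The plasmid-borne lacI gene supplies repressor, so expression is held off until IPTG induction in a host that provides T7 RNA polymerase. A short His-tag coding segment from the backbone is annotated just after the XhoI site, but the record describes only the N-terminal tag and does not state whether the insert carries a stop codon that excludes this sequence from the product. A nearby match to a T7 gene 10B-derived solubility tag is only a small fragment and probably reflects backbone sequence around the terminator.

Nsp10 acts as a cofactor stimulating the nsp14 exoribonuclease and nsp16 2'-O-methyltransferase, so recombinant protein from this construct would suit biochemical or structural studies of these coronavirus complexes, though the record itself states only expression as the purpose.
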