Features (pLannotate 1.2.2; 19 found; start..end, strand, type, name):
     12..440     +  rep_origin     f1 ori (sequence partly withheld): f1 bacteriophage origin of replication; arrow indicates direction of (+) strand synthesis
    493..597     +  promoter       AmpR promoter: bla
    598..1458    +  CDS            AmpR: β-lactamase; bla; confers resistance to ampicillin, carbenicillin, and related antibiotics
   1629..2217    +  rep_origin     ori: high-copy-number ColE1/pMB1/pBR322/pUC origin of replication
   2403..2542    -  misc_feature   bom: basis of mobility region from pBR322
   2644..2835    -  CDS            rop: Rop protein, which maintains plasmids at low copy number; rop
   2852..3232    +  CDS            YPB1_ECOLX: Protein predicted: Swiss-Prot protein existence level 4. From Escherichia coli.
   3304..3595    -  CDS            TcR (fragment): tetracycline efflux protein; tet; confers resistance to tetracycline
   3610..3631    -  protein_bind   CAP binding site: CAP binding activates transcription in the presence of cAMP. E. coli catabolite activator protein
   3644..4726    -  CDS            lacI: lac repressor; lacI; The lac repressor binds to the lac operator to inhibit transcription in E. coli. This inhibition can be relieved by adding lactose or isopropyl-β-D-thiogalactopyranoside (IPTG).
   4727..4804    -  promoter       lacI promoter: lacI
   4812..5091    -  CDS            TcR (fragment): tetracycline efflux protein; tet; confers resistance to tetracycline
   5113..5131    +  promoter       T7 promoter: promoter for bacteriophage T7 RNA polymerase
   5132..5156    +  protein_bind   lac operator: The lac repressor binds to the lac operator to inhibit transcription in E. coli. This inhibition can be relieved by adding lactose or isopropyl-β-D-thiogalactopyranoside (IPTG). lac repressor encoded by lacI
   5171..5193    +  RBS            RBS: efficient ribosome binding site from bacteriophage T7 gene 10 (Olins and Rangwala, 1989)
   5249..5665    +  CDS            R1A_SARS2 (fragment) (sequence withheld): Experimental evidence at protein level: Swiss-Prot protein existence level 1. [Non-structural protein 10]: Plays a pivotal role in viral transcription by stimulating both nsp14 3'-5' exoribonuclease and nsp16 2'-O-methyltransferase activities. Therefore plays an essential role in viral mRNAs cap methylation. From Severe acute respiratory syndrome coronavirus 2 (2019-nCoV) (SARS-CoV-2).
   5675..5692    +  CDS            9xHis (fragment): 9xHis affinity tag
   5702..5751    +  CDS            SET1 (fragment): solubility-enhancement tag derived from T7 phage gene 10B
   5759..5806    +  terminator     T7 terminator: transcription terminator for bacteriophage T7 RNA polymerase
>Addgene plasmid #154958 | pET22-Strep-TEV-Nsp10 | addgene full sequence | sequence record 306337 | Addgene NGS Result
TGGCGAATGGG
[124 nt withheld, positions 12-135]
C
[91 nt withheld, positions 137-227]
A
[49 nt withheld, positions 229-277]
CCTTTGACGTTGGAGTCCACGTTCTTT
[37 nt withheld, positions 305-341]
ACCCTATCTCGGTCTATTCTTTTGATTTATAAGGGATTTTGCCGATTTCGGCCTATTGGTTAAAAAATGA
GCTGATTTAACAAAAATTTAACGCGAATTTTAACAAAATATTAACGCTTACAATTTAGGTGGCACTTTTC
GGGGAAATGTGCGCGGAACCCCTATTTGTTTATTTTTCTAAATACATTCAAATATGTATCCGCTCATGAG
ACAATAACCCTGATAAATGCTTCAATAATATTGAAAAAGGAAGAGTATGAGTATTCAACATTTCCGTGTC
GCCCTTATTCCCTTTTTTGCGGCATTTTGCCTTCCTGTTTTTGCTCACCCAGAAACGCTGGTGAAAGTAA
AAGATGCTGAAGATCAGTTGGGTGCACGAGTGGGTTACATCGAACTGGATCTCAACAGCGGTAAGATCCT
TGAGAGTTTTCGCCCCGAAGAACGTTTTCCAATGATGAGCACTTTTAAAGTTCTGCTATGTGGCGCGGTA
TTATCCCGTATTGACGCCGGGCAAGAGCAACTCGGTCGCCGCATACACTATTCTCAGAATGACTTGGTTG
AGTACTCACCAGTCACAGAAAAGCATCTTACGGATGGCATGACAGTAAGAGAATTATGCAGTGCTGCCAT
AACCATGAGTGATAACACTGCGGCCAACTTACTTCTGACAACGATCGGAGGACCGAAGGAGCTAACCGCT
TTTTTGCACAACATGGGGGATCATGTAACTCGCCTTGATCGTTGGGAACCGGAGCTGAATGAAGCCATAC
CAAACGACGAGCGTGACACCACGATGCCTGCAGCAATGGCAACAACGTTGCGCAAACTATTAACTGGCGA
ACTACTTACTCTAGCTTCCCGGCAACAATTAATAGACTGGATGGAGGCGGATAAAGTTGCAGGACCACTT
CTGCGCTCGGCCCTTCCGGCTGGCTGGTTTATTGCTGATAAATCTGGAGCCGGTGAGCGTGGGTCTCGCG
GTATCATTGCAGCACTGGGGCCAGATGGTAAGCCCTCCCGTATCGTAGTTATCTACACGACGGGGAGTCA
GGCAACTATGGATGAACGAAATAGACAGATCGCTGAGATAGGTGCCTCACTGATTAAGCATTGGTAACTG
TCAGACCAAGTTTACTCATATATACTTTAGATTGATTTAAAACTTCATTTTTAATTTAAAAGGATCTAGG
TGAAGATCCTTTTTGATAATCTCATGACCAAAATCCCTTAACGTGAGTTTTCGTTCCACTGAGCGTCAGA
CCCCGTAGAAAAGATCAAAGGATCTTCTTGAGATCCTTTTTTTCTGCGCGTAATCTGCTGCTTGCAAACA
AAAAAACCACCGCTACCAGCGGTGGTTTGTTTGCCGGATCAAGAGCTACCAACTCTTTTTCCGAAGGTAA
CTGGCTTCAGCAGAGCGCAGATACCAAATACTGTCCTTCTAGTGTAGCCGTAGTTAGGCCACCACTTCAA
GAACTCTGTAGCACCGCCTACATACCTCGCTCTGCTAATCCTGTTACCAGTGGCTGCTGCCAGTGGCGAT
AAGTCGTGTCTTACCGGGTTGGACTCAAGACGATAGTTACCGGATAAGGCGCAGCGGTCGGGCTGAACGG
GGGGTTCGTGCACACAGCCCAGCTTGGAGCGAACGACCTACACCGAACTGAGATACCTACAGCGTGAGCT
ATGAGAAAGCGCCACGCTTCCCGAAGGGAGAAAGGCGGACAGGTATCCGGTAAGCGGCAGGGTCGGAACA
GGAGAGCGCACGAGGGAGCTTCCAGGGGGAAACGCCTGGTATCTTTATAGTCCTGTCGGGTTTCGCCACC
TCTGACTTGAGCGTCGATTTTTGTGATGCTCGTCAGGGGGGCGGAGCCTATGGAAAAACGCCAGCAACGC
GGCCTTTTTACGGTTCCTGGCCTTTTGCTGGCCTTTTGCTCACATGTTCTTTCCTGCGTTATCCCCTGAT
TCTGTGGATAACCGTATTACCGCCTTTGAGTGAGCTGATACCGCTCGCCGCAGCCGAACGACCGAGCGCA
GCGAGTCAGTGAGCGAGGAAGCGGAAGAGCGCCTGATGCGGTATTTTCTCCTTACGCATCTGTGCGGTAT
TTCACACCGCAATGGTGCACTCTCAGTACAATCTGCTCTGATGCCGCATAGTTAAGCCAGTATACACTCC
GCTATCGCTACGTGACTGGGTCATGGCTGCGCCCCGACACCCGCCAACACCCGCTGACGCGCCCTGACGG
GCTTGTCTGCTCCCGGCATCCGCTTACAGACAAGCTGTGACCGTCTCCGGGAGCTGCATGTGTCAGAGGT
TTTCACCGTCATCACCGAAACGCGCGAGGCAGCTGCGGTAAAGCTCATCAGCGTGGTCGTGAAGCGATTC
ACAGATGTCTGCCTGTTCATCCGCGTCCAGCTCGTTGAGTTTCTCCAGAAGCGTTAATGTCTGGCTTCTG
ATAAAGCGGGCCATGTTAAGGGCGGTTTTTTCCTGTTTGGTCACTGATGCCTCCGTGTAAGGGGGATTTC
TGTTCATGGGGGTAATGATACCGATGAAACGAGAGAGGATGCTCACGATACGGGTTACTGATGATGAACA
TGCCCGGTTACTGGAACGTTGTGAGGGTAAACAACTGGCGGTATGGATGCGGCGGGACCAGAGAAAAATC
ACTCAGGGTCAATGCCAGCGCTTCGTTAATACAGATGTAGGTGTTCCACAGGGTAGCCAGCAGCATCCTG
CGATGCAGATCCGGAACATAATGGTGCAGGGCGCTGACTTCCGCGTTTCCAGACTTTACGAAACACGGAA
ACCGAAGACCATTCATGTTGTTGCTCAGGTCGCAGACGTTTTGCAGCAGCAGTCGCTTCACGTTCGCTCG
CGTATCGGTGATTCATTCTGCTAACCAGTAAGGCAACCCCGCCAGCCTAGCCGGGTCCTCAACGACAGGA
GCACGATCATGCGCACCCGTGGGGCCGCCATGCCGGCGATAATGGCCTGCTTCTCGCCGAAACGTTTGGT
GGCGGGACCAGTGACGAAGGCTTGAGCGAGGGCGTGCAAGATTCCGAATACCGCAAGCGACAGGCCGATC
ATCGTCGCGCTCCAGCGAAAGCGGTCCTCGCCGAAAATGACCCAGAGCGCTGCCGGCACCTGTCCTACGA
GTTGCATGATAAAGAAGACAGTCATAAGTGCGGCGACGATAGTCATGCCCCGCGCCCACCGGAAGGAGCT
GACTGGGTTGAAGGCTCTCAAGGGCATCGGTCGAGATCCCGGTGCCTAATGAGTGAGCTAACTTACATTA
ATTGCGTTGCGCTCACTGCCCGCTTTCCAGTCGGGAAACCTGTCGTGCCAGCTGCATTAATGAATCGGCC
AACGCGCGGGGAGAGGCGGTTTGCGTATTGGGCGCCAGGGTGGTTTTTCTTTTCACCAGTGAGACGGGCA
ACAGCTGATTGCCCTTCACCGCCTGGCCCTGAGAGAGTTGCAGCAAGCGGTCCACGCTGGTTTGCCCCAG
CAGGCGAAAATCCTGTTTGATGGTGGTTAACGGCGGGATATAACATGAGCTGTCTTCGGTATCGTCGTAT
CCCACTACCGAGATATCCGCACCAACGCGCAGCCCGGACTCGGTAATGGCGCGCATTGCGCCCAGCGCCA
TCTGATCGTTGGCAACCAGCATCGCAGTGGGAACGATGCCCTCATTCAGCATTTGCATGGTTTGTTGAAA
ACCGGACATGGCACTCCAGTCGCCTTCCCGTTCCGCTATCGGCTGAATTTGATTGCGAGTGAGATATTTA
TGCCAGCCAGCCAGACGCAGACGCGCCGAGACAGAACTTAATGGGCCCGCTAACAGCGCGATTTGCTGGT
GACCCAATGCGACCAGATGCTCCACGCCCAGTCGCGTACCGTCTTCATGGGAGAAAATAATACTGTTGAT
GGGTGTCTGGTCAGAGACATCAAGAAATAACGCCGGAACATTAGTGCAGGCAGCTTCCACAGCAATGGCA
TCCTGGTCATCCAGCGGATAGTTAATGATCAGCCCACTGACGCGTTGCGCGAGAAGATTGTGCACCGCCG
CTTTACAGGCTTCGACGCCGCTTCGTTCTACCATCGACACCACCACGCTGGCACCCAGTTGATCGGCGCG
AGATTTAATCGCCGCGACAATTTGCGACGGCGCGTGCAGGGCCAGACTGGAGGTGGCAACGCCAATCAGC
AACGACTGTTTGCCCGCCAGTTGTTGTGCCACGCGGTTGGGAATGTAATTCAGCTCCGCCATCGCCGCTT
CCACTTTTTCCCGCGTTTTCGCAGAAACGTGGCTGGCCTGGTTCACCACGCGGGAAACGGTCTGATAAGA
GACACCGGCATACTCTGCGACATCGTATAACGTTACTGGTTTCACATTCACCACCCTGAATTGACTCTCT
TCCGGGCGCTATCATGCCATACCGCGAAAGGTTTTGCGCCATTCGATGGTGTCCGGGATCTCGACGCTCT
CCCTTATGCGACTCCTGCATTAGGAAGCAGCCCAGTAGTAGGTTGAGGCCGTTGAGCACCGCCGCCGCAA
GGAATGGTGCATGCAAGGAGATGGCGCCCAACAGTCCCCCGGCCACGGGGCCTGCCACCATACCCACGCC
GAAACAAGCGCTCATGAGCCCGAAGTGGCGAGCCCGATCTTCCCCATCGGTGATGTCGGCGATATAGGCG
CCAGCAACCGCACCTGTGGCGCCGGTGATGCCGGCCACGATGCGTCCGGCGTAGAGGATCGAGATCTCGA
TCCCGCGAAATTAATACGACTCACTATAGGGGAATTGTGAGCGGATAACAATTCCCCTCTAGAAATAATT
TTGTTTAACTTTAAGAAGGAGATATACATATGTGGTCACACCCCCAATTTGAAAAGGAAAATCTATACTT
CCAAGGA
[417 nt withheld, positions 5249-5665]
TAACTCGAGCACCACCACCACCACCACTGAGATCCGGCTGCTAACAAAGCCCGAAAGGAAGCTGAGTTGG
CTGCTGCCACCGCTGAGCAATAACTAGCATAACCCCTTGGGGCCTCTAAACGGGTCTTGAGGGGTTTTTT
GCTGAAAGGAGGAACTATATCCGGAT
