>Addgene plasmid #154958 | pET22-Strep-TEV-Nsp10 | depositor partial sequence | sequence record 299921 | Open reading frame of Strep-TEV-Nsp10
ATGTGGTCACACCCCCAATTTGAAAAGGAAAATCTATACTTCCAAGGA
[417 nt withheld, positions 49-465]
TAA
